>Addgene plasmid #116194 | pHAGE-BRAF-S467L | addgene full sequence | sequence record 250636 | Addgene NGS Result
AGCGGCCCTGCAGATATCAACAAGTTTGTACAAAAAAGCAGGCACCATGGCGGCGCTGAGCGGTGGCGGT
GGTGGCGGCGCGGAGCCGGGCCAGGCTCTGTTCAACGGGGACATGGAGCCCGAGGCCGGCGCCGGCGCCG
GCGCCGCGGCCTCTTCGGCTGCGGACCCTGCCATTCCGGAGGAGGTGTGGAATATCAAACAAATGATTAA
GTTGACACAGGAACATATAGAGGCCCTATTGGACAAATTTGGTGGGGAGCATAATCCACCATCAATATAT
CTGGAGGCCTATGAAGAATACACCAGCAAGCTAGATGCACTCCAACAAAGAGAACAACAGTTATTGGAAT
CTCTGGGGAACGGAACTGATTTTTCTGTTTCTAGCTCTGCATCAATGGATACCGTTACATCTTCTTCCTC
TTCTAGCCTTTCAGTGCTACCTTCATCTCTTTCAGTTTTTCAAAATCCCACAGATGTGGCACGGAGCAAC
CCCAAGTCACCACAAAAACCTATCGTTAGAGTCTTCCTGCCCAACAAACAGAGGACAGTGGTACCTGCAA
GGTGTGGAGTTACAGTCCGAGACAGTCTAAAGAAAGCACTGATGATGAGAGGTCTAATCCCAGAGTGCTG
TGCTGTTTACAGAATTCAGGATGGAGAGAAGAAACCAATTGGTTGGGACACTGATATTTCCTGGCTTACT
GGAGAAGAATTGCATGTGGAAGTGTTGGAGAATGTTCCACTTACAACACACAACTTTGTACGAAAAACGT
TTTTCACCTTAGCATTTTGTGACTTTTGTCGAAAGCTGCTTTTCCAGGGTTTCCGCTGTCAAACATGTGG
TTATAAATTTCACCAGCGTTGTAGTACAGAAGTTCCACTGATGTGTGTTAATTATGACCAACTTGATTTG
CTGTTTGTCTCCAAGTTCTTTGAACACCACCCAATACCACAGGAAGAGGCGTCCTTAGCAGAGACTGCCC
TAACATCTGGATCATCCCCTTCCGCACCCGCCTCGGACTCTATTGGGCCCCAAATTCTCACCAGTCCGTC
TCCTTCAAAATCCATTCCAATTCCACAGCCCTTCCGACCAGCAGATGAAGATCATCGAAATCAATTTGGG
CAACGAGACCGATCCTCATCAGCTCCCAATGTGCATATAAACACAATAGAACCTGTCAATATTGATGACT
TGATTAGAGACCAAGGATTTCGTGGTGATGGAGGATCAACCACAGGTTTGTCTGCTACCCCCCCTGCCTC
ATTACCTGGCTCACTAACTAACGTGAAAGCCTTACAGAAATCTCCAGGACCTCAGCGAGAAAGGAAGTCA
TCTTCATCCTCAGAAGACAGGAATCGAATGAAAACACTTGGTAGACGGGACTCGAGTGATGATTGGGAGA
TTCCTGATGGGCAGATTACAGTGGGACAAAGAATTGGATCTGGATTATTTGGAACAGTCTACAAGGGAAA
GTGGCATGGTGATGTGGCAGTGAAAATGTTGAATGTGACAGCACCTACACCTCAGCAGTTACAAGCCTTC
AAAAATGAAGTAGGAGTACTCAGGAAAACACGACATGTGAATATCCTACTCTTCATGGGCTATTCCACAA
AGCCACAACTGGCTATTGTTACCCAGTGGTGTGAGGGCTCCAGCTTGTATCACCATCTCCATATCATTGA
GACCAAATTTGAGATGATCAAACTTATAGATATTGCACGACAGACTGCACAGGGCATGGATTACTTACAC
GCCAAGTCAATCATCCACAGAGACCTCAAGAGTAATAATATATTTCTTCATGAAGACCTCACAGTAAAAA
TAGGTGATTTTGGTCTAGCTACAGTGAAATCTCGATGGAGTGGGTCCCATCAGTTTGAACAGTTGTCTGG
ATCCATTTTGTGGATGGCACCAGAAGTCATCAGAATGCAAGATAAAAATCCATACAGCTTTCAGTCAGAT
GTATATGCATTTGGAATTGTTCTGTATGAATTGATGACTGGACAGTTACCTTATTCAAACATCAACAACA
GGGACCAGATAATTTTTATGGTGGGACGAGGATACCTGTCTCCAGATCTCAGTAAGGTACGGAGTAACTG
TCCAAAAGCCATGAAGAGATTAATGGCAGAGTGCCTCAAAAAGAAAAGAGATGAGAGACCACTCTTTCCC
CAAATTCTCGCCTCTATTGAGCTGCTGGCCCGCTCATTGCCAAAAATTCACCGCAGTGCATCAGAACCCT
CCTTGAATCGGGCTGGTTTCCAAACAGAGGATTTTAGTCTATATGCTTGTGCTTCTCCAAAAACACCCAT
CCAGGCAGGGGGATATGGTGCGTTTCCTGTCCACTAGAACCCAGCTTTCTTGTACAAAGTGGTGATATCC
AATTAACCCTCACTAAAGGAAGTGTTTAATGTAAGAGAATGAACCCTATAGTGAGTCGTATTACCACCCA
ACTTTTCTATACAAAGTGGTTGATATCCAGCACAGTGGCGGCCGCTCGAGTCTAGAGGGCCCGCGGTTCG
AAGGTAAGCCTATCCCTAACCCTCTCCTCGGTCTCGATTCTACGCGTACCGGTTAGTAATGAGATCCCTC
CCCCCCCCCTAACGTTACTGGCCGAAGCCGCTTGGAATAAGGCCGGTGTGCGTTTGTCTATATGTTATTT
TCCACCATATTGCCGTCTTTTGGCAATGTGAGGGCCCGGAAACCTGGCCCTGTCTTCTTGACGAGCATTC
CTAGGGGTCTTTCCCCTCTCGCCAAAGGAATGCAAGGTCTGTTGAATGTCGTGAAGGAAGCAGTTCCTCT
GGAAGCTTCTTGAAGACAAACAACGTCTGTAGCGACCCTTTGCAGGCAGCGGAACCCCCCACCTGGCGAC
AGGTGCCTCTGCGGCCAAAAGCCACGTGTATAAGATACACCTGCAAAGGCGGCACAACCCCAGTGCCACG
TTGTGAGTTGGATAGTTGTGGAAAGAGTCAAATGGCTCTCCTCAAGCGTATTCAACAAGGGGCTGAAGGA
TGCCCAGAAGGTACCCCATTGTATGGGATCTGATCTGGGGCCTCGGTGCACATGCTTTACATGTGTTTAG
TCGAGGTTAAAAAAACGTCTAGGCCCCCCGAACCACGGGGACGTGGTTTTCCTTTGAAAAACACGATGAT
AATATGGCCACACATATGGTGAGCAAGGGCGAGGAGCTGTTCACCGGGGTGGTGCCCATCCTGGTCGAGC
TGGACGGCGACGTAAACGGCCACAAGTTCAGCGTGTCCGGCGAGGGCGAGGGCGATGCCACCTACGGCAA
GCTGACCCTGAAGTTCATCTGCACCACCGGCAAGCTGCCCGTGCCCTGGCCCACCCTCGTGACCACCCTG
ACCTACGGCGTGCAGTGCTTCAGCCGCTACCCCGACCACATGAAGCAGCACGACTTCTTCAAGTCCGCCA
TGCCCGAAGGCTACGTCCAGGAGCGCACCATCTTCTTCAAGGACGACGGCAACTACAAGACCCGCGCCGA
GGTGAAGTTCGAGGGCGACACCCTGGTGAACCGCATCGAGCTGAAGGGCATCGACTTCAAGGAGGACGGC
AACATCCTGGGGCACAAGCTGGAGTACAACTACAACAGCCACAACGTCTATATCATGGCCGACAAGCAGA
AGAACGGCATCAAGGTGAACTTCAAGATCCGCCACAACATCGAGGACGGCAGCGTGCAGCTCGCCGACCA
CTACCAGCAGAACACCCCCATCGGCGACGGCCCCGTGCTGCTGCCCGACAACCACTACCTGAGCACCCAG
TCCGCCCTGAGCAAAGACCCCAACGAGAAGCGCGATCACATGGTCCTGCTGGAGTTCGTGACCGCCGCCG
GGATCACTCTCGGCATGGACGAGCTGTACAAGTAAATCGATAGATCCTAATCAACCTCTGGATTACAAAA
TTTGTGAAAGATTGACTGGTATTCTTAACTATGTTGCTCCTTTTACGCTATGTGGATACGCTGCTTTAAT
GCCTTTGTATCATGCTATTGCTTCCCGTATGGCTTTCATTTTCTCCTCCTTGTATAAATCCTGGTTGCTG
TCTCTTTATGAGGAGTTGTGGCCCGTTGTCAGGCAACGTGGCGTGGTGTGCACTGTGTTTGCTGACGCAA
CCCCCACTGGTTGGGGCATTGCCACCACCTGTCAGCTCCTTTCCGGGACTTTCGCTTTCCCCCTCCCTAT
TGCCACGGCGGAACTCATCGCCGCCTGCCTTGCCCGCTGCTGGACAGGGGCTCGGCTGTTGGGCACTGAC
AATTCCGTGGTGTTGTCGGGGAAATCATCGTCCTTTCCTTGGCTGCTCGCCTGTGTTGCCACCTGGATTC
TGCGCGGGACGTCCTTCTGCTACGTCCCTTCGGCCCTCAATCCAGCGGACCTTCCTTCCCGCGGCCTGCT
GCCGGCTCTGCGGCCTCTTCCGCGTCTTCGCCTTCGCCCTCAGACGAGTCGGATCTCCCTTTGGGCCGCC
TCCCCGCCTGAGATCCTTTAAGACCAATGACTTACAAGGCAGCTGTAGATCTTAGCCACTTTTTAAAAGA
AAAGGGGGGACTGGAAGGGCTAATTCACTCCCAACGAAGACAAGATCTGCTTTTTGCTTGTACTGGGTCT
CTCTGGTTAGACCAGATCTGAGCCTGGGAGCTCTCTGGCTAACTAGGGAACCCACTGCTTAAGCCTCAAT
AAAGCTTGCCTTGAGTGCTTCAAGTAGTGTGTGCCCGTCTGTTGTGTGACTCTGGTAACTAGAGATCCCT
CAGACCCTTTTAGTCAGTGTGGAAAATCTCTAGCAGTAGTAGTTCATGTCATCTTATTATTCAGTATTTA
TAACTTGCAAAGAAATGAATATCAGAGAGTGAGAGGCCCGGGTTAATTAAGGAAAGGGCTAGATCATTCT
TGAAGACGAAAGGGCCTCGTGATACGCCTATTTTTATAGGTTAATGTCATGATAATAATGGTTTCTTAGA
CGTCAGGTGGCACTTTTCGGGGAAATGTGCGCGGAACCCCTATTTGTTTATTTTTCTAAATACATTCAAA
TATGTATCCGCTCATGAGACAATAACCCTGATAAATGCTTCAATAATATTGAAAAAGGAAGAGTATGAGT
ATTCAACATTTCCGTGTCGCCCTTATTCCCTTTTTTGCGGCATTTTGCCTTCCTGTTTTTGCTCACCCAG
AAACGCTGGTGAAAGTAAAAGATGCTGAAGATCAGTTGGGTGCACGAGTGGGTTACATCGAACTGGATCT
CAACAGCGGTAAGATCCTTGAGAGTTTTCGCCCCGAAGAACGTTTTCCAATGATGAGCACTTTTAAAGTT
CTGCTATGTGGCGCGGTATTATCCCGTGTTGACGCCGGGCAAGAGCAACTCGGTCGCCGCATACACTATT
CTCAGAATGACTTGGTTGAGTACTCACCAGTCACAGAAAAGCATCTTACGGATGGCATGACAGTAAGAGA
ATTATGCAGTGCTGCCATAACCATGAGTGATAACACTGCGGCCAACTTACTTCTGACAACGATCGGAGGA
CCGAAGGAGCTAACCGCTTTTTTGCACAACATGGGGGATCATGTAACTCGCCTTGATCGTTGGGAACCGG
AGCTGAATGAAGCCATACCAAACGACGAGCGTGACACCACGATGCCTGTAGCAATGGCAACAACGTTGCG
CAAACTATTAACTGGCGAACTACTTACTCTAGCTTCCCGGCAACAATTAATAGACTGGATGGAGGCGGAT
AAAGTTGCAGGACCACTTCTGCGCTCGGCCCTTCCGGCTGGCTGGTTTATTGCTGATAAATCTGGAGCCG
GTGAGCGTGGGTCTCGCGGTATCATTGCAGCACTGGGGCCAGATGGTAAGCCCTCCCGTATCGTAGTTAT
CTACACGACGGGGAGTCAGGCAACTATGGATGAACGAAATAGACAGATCGCTGAGATAGGTGCCTCACTG
ATTAAGCATTGGTAACTGTCAGACCAAGTTTACTCATATATACTTTAGATTGATTTAAAACTTCATTTTT
AATTTAAAAGGATCTAGGTGAAGATCCTTTTTGATAATCTCATGACCAAAATCCCTTAACGTGAGTTTTC
GTTCCACTGAGCGTCAGACCCCGTAGAAAAGATCAAAGGATCTTCTTGAGATCCTTTTTTTCTGCGCGTA
ATCTGCTGCTTGCAAACAAAAAAACCACCGCTACCAGCGGTGGTTTGTTTGCCGGATCAAGAGCTACCAA
CTCTTTTTCCGAAGGTAACTGGCTTCAGCAGAGCGCAGATACCAAATACTGTTCTTCTAGTGTAGCCGTA
GTTAGGCCACCACTTCAAGAACTCTGTAGCACCGCCTACATACCTCGCTCTGCTAATCCTGTTACCAGTG
GCTGCTGCCAGTGGCGATAAGTCGTGTCTTACCGGGTTGGACTCAAGACGATAGTTACCGGATAAGGCGC
AGCGGTCGGGCTGAACGGGGGGTTCGTGCACACAGCCCAGCTTGGAGCGAACGACCTACACCGAACTGAG
ATACCTACAGCGTGAGCTATGAGAAAGCGCCACGCTTCCCGAAGGGAGAAAGGCGGACAGGTATCCGGTA
AGCGGCAGGGTCGGAACAGGAGAGCGCACGAGGGAGCTTCCAGGGGGAAACGCCTGGTATCTTTATAGTC
CTGTCGGGTTTCGCCACCTCTGACTTGAGCGTCGATTTTTGTGATGCTCGTCAGGGGGGCGGAGCCTATG
GAAAAACGCCAGCAACGCGGCCTTTTTACGGTTCCTGGCCTTTTGCTGGCCTTTTGCTCACATGTTCTTT
CCTGCGTTATCCCCTGATTCTGTGGATAACCGTATTACCGCCTTTGAGTGAGCTGATACCGCTCGCCGCA
GCCGAACGACCGAGCGCAGCGAGTCAGTGAGCGAGGAAGCGGAAGAGCGCCCAATACGCAAACCGCCTCT
CCCCGCGCGTTGGCCGATTCATTAATGCAGCAAGCTCATGGCTGACTAATTTTTTTTATTTATGCAGAGG
CCGAGGCCGCCTCGGCCTCTGAGCTATTCCAGAAGTAGTGAGGAGGCTTTTTTGGAGGCCTAGGCTTTTG
CAAAAAGCTCCCCGTGGCACGACAGGTTTCCCGACTGGAAAGCGGGCAGTGAGCGCAACGCAATTAATGT
GAGTTAGCTCACTCATTAGGCACCCCAGGCTTTACACTTTATGCTTCCGGCTCGTATGTTGTGTGGAATT
GTGAGCGGATAACAATTTCACACAGGAAACAGCTATGACATGATTACGAATTTCACAAATAAAGCATTTT
TTTCACTGCATTCTAGTTGTGGTTTGTCCAAACTCATCAATGTATCTTATCATGTCTGGATCAACTGGAT
AACTCAAGCTAACCAAAATCATCCCAAACTTCCCACCCCATACCCTATTACCACTGCCAATTACCTGTGG
TTTCATTTACTCTAAACCTGTGATTCCTCTGAATTATTTTCATTTTAAAGAAATTGTATTTGTTAAATAT
GTACTACAAACTTAGTAGTTGGAAGGGCTAATTCACTCCCAAAGAAGACAAGATATCCTTGATCTGTGGA
TCTACCACACACAAGGCTACTTCCCTGATTAGCAGAACTACACACCAGGGCCAGGGGTCAGATATCCACT
GACCTTTGGATGGTGCTACAAGCTAGTACCAGTTGAGCCAGATAAGGTAGAAGAGGCCAATAAAGGAGAG
AACACCAGCTTGTTACACCCTGTGAGCCTGCATGGGATGGATGACCCGGAGAGAGAAGTGTTAGAGTGGA
GGTTTGACAGCCGCCTAGCATTTCATCACGTGGCCCGAGAGCTGCATCCGGAGTACTTCAAGAACTGCTG
ATATCGAGCTTGCTACAAGGGACTTTCCGCTGGGGACTTTCCAGGGAGGCGTGGCCTGGGCGGGACTGGG
GAGTGGCGAGCCCTCAGATCCTGCATATAAGCAGCTGCTTTTTGCCTGTACTGGGTCTCTCTGGTTAGAC
CAGATCTGAGCCTGGGAGCTCTCTGGCTAACTAGGGAACCCACTGCTTAAGCCTCAATAAAGCTTGCCTT
GAGTGCTTCAAGTAGTGTGTGCCCGTCTGTTGTGTGACTCTGGTAACTAGAGATCCCTCAGACCCTTTTA
GTCAGTGTGGAAAATCTCTAGCAGTGGCGCCCGAACAGGGACTTGAAAGCGAAAGGGAAACCAGAGGAGC
TCTCTCGACGCAGGACTCGGCTTGCTGAAGCGCGCACGGCAAGAGGCGAGGGGCGGCGACTGGTGAGTAC
GCCAAAAATTTTGACTAGCGGAGGCTAGAAGGAGAGAGATGGGTGCGAGAGCGTCAGTATTAAGCGGGGG
AGAATTAGATCGCGATGGGAAAAAATTCGGTTAAGGCCAGGGGGAAAGAAAAAATATAAATTAAAACATA
TAGTATGGGCAAGCAGGGAGCTAGAACGATTCGCAGTTAATCCTGGCCTGTTAGAAACATCAGAAGGCTG
TAGACAAATACTGGGACAGCTACAACCATCCCTTCAGACAGGATCAGAAGAACTTAGATCATTATATAAT
ACAGTAGCAACCCTCTATTGTGTGCATCAAAGGATAGAGATAAAAGACACCAAGGAAGCTTTAGACAAGA
TAGAGGAAGAGCAAAACAAAAGTAAGACCACCGCACAGCAAGCGGCCGGCCGCTGATCTTCAGACCTGGA
GGAGGAGATATGAGGGACAATTGGAGAAGTGAATTATATAAATATAAAGTAGTAAAAATTGAACCATTAG
GAGTAGCACCCACCAAGGCAAAGAGAAGAGTGGTGCAGAGAGAAAAAAGAGCAGTGGGAATAGGAGCTTT
GTTCCTTGGGTTCTTGGGAGCAGCAGGAAGCACTATGGGCGCAGCGTCAATGACGCTGACGGTACAGGCC
AGACAATTATTGTCTGGTATAGTGCAGCAGCAGAACAATTTGCTGAGGGCTATTGAGGCGCAACAGCATC
TGTTGCAACTCACAGTCTGGGGCATCAAGCAGCTCCAGGCAAGAATCCTGGCTGTGGAAAGATACCTAAA
GGATCAACAGCTCCTGGGGATTTGGGGTTGCTCTGGAAAACTCATTTGCACCACTGCTGTGCCTTGGAAT
GCTAGTTGGAGTAATAAATCTCTGGAACAGATTTGGAATCACACGACCTGGATGGAGTGGGACAGAGAAA
TTAACAATTACACAAGCTTAATACACTCCTTAATTGAAGAATCGCAAAACCAGCAAGAAAAGAATGAACA
AGAATTATTGGAATTAGATAAATGGGCAAGTTTGTGGAATTGGTTTAACATAACAAATTGGCTGTGGTAT
ATAAAATTATTCATAATGATAGTAGGAGGCTTGGTAGGTTTAAGAATAGTTTTTGCTGTACTTTCTATAG
TGAATAGAGTTAGGCAGGGATATTCACCATTATCGTTTCAGACCCACCTCCCAACCCCGAGGGGACCCGA
CAGGCCCGAAGGAATAGAAGAAGAAGGTGGAGAGAGAGACAGAGACAGATCCATTCGATTAGTGAACGGA
TCTCGACGGTATCGCCGAATTCACAAATGGCAGTATTCATCCACAATTTTAAAAGAAAAGGGGGGATTGG
GGGGTACAGTGCAGGGGAAAGAATAGTAGACATAATAGCAACAGACATACAAACTAAAGAATTACAAAAA
CAAATTACAAAAATTCAAAATTTTCGGGTTTATTACAGGGACAGCAGAGATCCAGTTTGGACTAGTCGTG
AGGCTCCGGTGCCCGTCAGTGGGCAGAGCGCACATCGCCCACAGTCCCCGAGAAGTTGGGGGGAGGGGTC
GGCAATTGAACCGGTGCCTAGAGAAGGTGGCGCGGGGTAAACTGGGAAAGTGATGTCGTGTACTGGCTCC
GCCTTTTTCCCGAGGGTGGGGGAGAACCGTATATAAGTGCAGTAGTCGCCGTGAACGTTCTTTTTCGCAA
CGGGTTTGCCGCCAGAACACAGGTAAGTGCCGTGTGTGGTTCCCGCGGGCCTGGCCTCTTTACGGGTTAT
GGCCCTTGCGTGCCTTGAATTACTTCCACCTGGCTGCAGTACGTGATTCTTGATCCCGAGCTTCGGGTTG
GAAGTGGGTGGGAGAGTTCGAGGCCTTGCGCTTAAGGAGCCCCTTCGCCTCGTGCTTGAGTTGAGGCCTG
GCCTGGGCGCTGGGGCCGCCGCGTGCGAATCTGGTGGCACCTTCGCGCCTGTCTCGCTGCTTTCGATAAG
TCTCTAGCCATTTAAAATTTTTGATGACCTGCTGCGACGCTTTTTTTCTGGCAAGATAGTCTTGTAAATG
CGGGCCAAGATCTGCACACTGGTATTTCGGTTTTTGGGGCCGCGGGCGGCGACGGGGCCCGTGCGTCCCA
GCGCACATGTTCGGCGAGGCGGGGCCTGCGAGCGCGGCCACCGAGAATCGGACGGGGGTAGTCTCAAGCT
GGCCGGCCTGCTCTGGTGCCTGGCCTCGCGCCGCCGTGTATCGCCCCGCCCTGGGCGGCAAGGCTGGCCC
GGTCGGCACCAGTTGCGTGAGCGGAAAGATGGCCGCTTCCCGGCCCTGCTGCAGGGAGCTCAAAATGGAG
GACGCGGCGCTCGGGAGAGCGGGCGGGTGAGTCACCCACACAAAGGAAAAGGGCCTTTCCGTCCTCAGCC
GTCGCTTCATGTGACTCCACGGAGTACCGGGCGCCGTCCAGGCACCTCGATTAGTTCTCGAGCTTTTGGA
GTACGTCGTCTTTAGGTTGGGGGGAGGGGTTTTATGCGATGGAGTTTCCCCACACTGAGTGGGTGGAGAC
TGAAGTTAGGCCAGCTTGGCACTTGATGTAATTCTCCTTGGAATTTGCCCTTTTTGAGTTTGGATCTTGG
TTCATTCTCAAGCCTCAGACAGTGGTTCAAAGTTTTTTTCTTCCATTTCAGGTGTCGTGA
Features (pLannotate 1.2.2; 30 found; start..end, strand, type, name):
     21..41      +  protein_bind   attB1: mutant version of attB; core recombination site for the Gateway® BP reaction BP Clonase™
     47..2344    +  CDS            BRAF: BRAF_HUMAN - Also known as BRAF1, RAFB1. Experimental evidence at protein level: Swiss-Prot protein existence level 1. Protein kinase involved in the transduction of mitogenic signals from the cell membrane to the nucleus (Probable). Phosphorylates MAP2K1, and thereby activates the MAP kinase signal transduction pathway (PubMed:21441910, PubMed:29433126). May play a role in the postsynaptic responses of hippocampal neurons (PubMed:1508179). From Homo sapiens (Human).
   2349..2373    -  protein_bind   attB2: mutant version of attB; recombination site for the Gateway® BP reaction BP Clonase™
   2381..2399    +  promoter       T3 promoter: promoter for bacteriophage T3 RNA polymerase
   2425..2443    -  promoter       T7 promoter: promoter for bacteriophage T7 RNA polymerase
   2449..2467    -  protein_bind   attB4 (fragment): mutant version of attB; core recombination site for the Gateway® BP reaction BP Clonase™
   2523..2564    +  CDS            V5 tag: epitope tag from simian virus 5
   2690..3152    +  misc_feature   IRES: internal ribosome entry site (IRES) of the encephalomyocarditis virus (EMCV)
   3166..3885    +  CDS            EGFP: the original enhanced GFP (Yang et al., 1996) mammalian codon-optimized
   3899..4487    +  misc_feature   WPRE: woodchuck hepatitis virus posttranscriptional regulatory element
   4495..4560    +  CDS            nef (fragment): NEF_HV1Z2 - Experimental evidence at protein level: Swiss-Prot protein existence level 1. Extracellular Nef protein targets CD4(+) T-lymphocytes for apoptosis by interacting with CXCR4 surface receptors. From Human immunodeficiency virus type 1 group M subtype D (isolate Z2/CDC-Z34) (HIV-1).
   4562..4795    +  LTR            3' LTR (ΔU3): self-inactivating 3' long terminal repeat (LTR) from HIV-1
   5000..5104    +  promoter       AmpR promoter: bla
   5105..5965    +  CDS            AmpR: β-lactamase; bla; confers resistance to ampicillin, carbenicillin, and related antibiotics
   6136..6724    +  rep_origin     ori: high-copy-number ColE1/pMB1/pBR322/pUC origin of replication
   6907..6961    +  CDS            lacI (fragment): lac repressor; lacI; The lac repressor binds to the lac operator to inhibit transcription in E. coli. This inhibition can be relieved by adding lactose or isopropyl-β-D-thiogalactopyranoside (IPTG).
   6967..7060    +  rep_origin     SV40 ori (fragment): SV40 origin of replication
   7085..7122    +  CDS            lacI (fragment): lac repressor; lacI; The lac repressor binds to the lac operator to inhibit transcription in E. coli. This inhibition can be relieved by adding lactose or isopropyl-β-D-thiogalactopyranoside (IPTG).
   7135..7156    +  protein_bind   CAP binding site: CAP binding activates transcription in the presence of cAMP. E. coli catabolite activator protein
   7171..7201    +  promoter       lac promoter: promoter for the E. coli lac operon
   7205..7227    +  protein_bind   lac operator (fragment): The lac repressor binds to the lac operator to inhibit transcription in E. coli. This inhibition can be relieved by adding lactose or isopropyl-β-D-thiogalactopyranoside (IPTG). lac repressor encoded by lacI
   7259..7342    +  polyA_signal   SV40 poly(A) signal (fragment): SV40 polyadenylation signal
   7509..7838    +  CDS            nef (fragment): NEF_HV1BR - Experimental evidence at protein level: Swiss-Prot protein existence level 1. Extracellular Nef protein targets CD4(+) T-lymphocytes for apoptosis by interacting with CXCR4 surface receptors (PubMed:14990729). From Human immunodeficiency virus type 1 group M subtype B (isolate BRU/LAI) (HIV-1).
   7886..8143    +  LTR            5' LTR (truncated): truncated 5' long terminal repeat (LTR) from HIV-1
   8190..8315    +  misc_feature   HIV-1 Ψ: packaging signal of human immunodeficiency virus type 1
   8299..8637    +  CDS            HIV-1 gag (fragment): gag protein from human immunodeficiency virus 1; gag
   8812..9045    +  misc_feature   RRE: The Rev response element (RRE) of HIV-1 allows for Rev-dependent mRNA export from the nucleus to the cytoplasm.
   9422..9522    +  CDS            Rev (fragment): human immunodeficiency virus 1 (HIV-1) Rev protein; rev; enhances nuclear export of unspliced and incompletely spliced viral mRNAs
   9567..9684    +  misc_feature   cPPT/CTS: central polypurine tract and central termination sequence of HIV-1
   9732..10910   +  promoter       EF-1α promoter: strong constitutive promoter for human elongation factor EF-1α
