[The description below was written by a language model from this plasmid's Addgene catalogue record and pLannotate feature annotations shown in this document.]
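Description:
pHAGE-BRAF-S467L is a lentiviral expression plasmid built on the pHAGE backbone and carrying the human BRAF open reading frame with the S467L point mutation. BRAF encodes a serine/threonine kinase that phosphorylates MAP2K1 and so activates the MAP kinase pathway. The plasmid is propagated in E. coli through a high-copy ColE1/pUC-type origin and selected with ampicillin via the β-lactamase gene. The backbone also retains short remnants of lac regulatory sequence, an SV40 origin and an SV40 poly(A) signal.

The sequence record of about 10.9 kb is numbered so that the EF-1α promoter sits at its end, reading across the circular junction into the insert. This strong constitutive promoter drives the BRAF coding sequence, which is flanked by attB1 and attB2 sites left by Gateway recombination. Downstream lie T3 and T7 phage promoters, an attB4 fragment and a V5 epitope sequence. The V5 tag is separated from the BRAF ORF by these elements, and the record does not indicate whether it is fused in frame. An EMCV IRES followed by EGFP then allows transduced cells to be identified by fluorescence from the same transcript, and a WPRE enhances expression.

The expression cassette sits within HIV-1-derived transfer vector elements: a truncated 5' LTR, the Ψ packaging signal with a partial gag sequence, the RRE for Rev-dependent nuclear export, cPPT/CTS, and a self-inactivating ΔU3 3' LTR. Packaging functions must therefore be supplied in trans to make virus. The stated purpose is lentiviral expression of BRAF S467L, and the associated publication concerns systematic functional annotation of somatic cancer mutations.
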