Addgene plasmid #116194: pHAGE-BRAF-S467L
Purpose: Lentiviral expression of BRAF S467L
Depositing lab: Gordon Mills & Kenneth Scott. Depositing organization: Baylor College of Medicine. Publication: Systematic Functional Annotation of Somatic Mutations in Cancer. Ng PK, Li J, Jeong KJ, Shao S, Chen H, Tsang YH, Sengupta S, Wang Z, Bhavana VH, Tran R, Soewito S, Minussi DC, Moreno D, Kong K, Dogruluk T, Lu H, Gao J, Tokheim C, Zhou DC, Johnson AM, Zeng J, Ip CKM, Ju Z, Wester M, Yu S, Li Y, Vellano CP, Schultz N, Karchin R, Ding L, Lu Y, Cheung LWT, Chen K, Shaw KR, Meric-Bernstam F, Scott KL, Yi S, Sahni N, Liang H, Mills GB. Cancer Cell. 2018 Mar 12;33(3):450-462.e10. doi: 10.1016/j.ccell.2018.01.021. PubMed 29533785.
Backbone
  Vector backbone: pHAGE
  Vector type: Lentiviral
Growth in bacteria
  Bacterial resistance: Ampicillin, 100 μg/mL
  Growth temperature: 37°C
  Growth strain: Stbl3
  Copy number: High Copy
Gene/Insert
  Gene/Insert name: BRAF
  Species: H. sapiens (human)
  Mutation: S467L
  Entrez Gene: BRAF (a.k.a. B-RAF1, B-raf, BRAF-1, BRAF1, NS7, RAFB1)
  Cloning method: Gateway Cloning
Terms and licenses: Academic/Nonprofit Terms; Industry Terms: Not Available to Industry
How to cite: pHAGE-BRAF-S467L was a gift from Gordon Mills & Kenneth Scott (Addgene plasmid # 116194 ; http://n2t.net/addgene:116194 ; RRID:Addgene_116194)
