>Addgene plasmid #116194 | pHAGE-BRAF-S467L | depositor partial sequence | sequence record 219067 | insert
ATGGCGGCGCTGAGCGGTGGCGGTGGTGGCGGCGCGGAGCCGGGCCAGGCTCTGTTCAACGGGGACATGG
AGCCCGAGGCCGGCGCCGGCGCCGGCGCCGCGGCCTCTTCGGCTGCGGACCCTGCCATTCCGGAGGAGGT
GTGGAATATCAAACAAATGATTAAGTTGACACAGGAACATATAGAGGCCCTATTGGACAAATTTGGTGGG
GAGCATAATCCACCATCAATATATCTGGAGGCCTATGAAGAATACACCAGCAAGCTAGATGCACTCCAAC
AAAGAGAACAACAGTTATTGGAATCTCTGGGGAACGGAACTGATTTTTCTGTTTCTAGCTCTGCATCAAT
GGATACCGTTACATCTTCTTCCTCTTCTAGCCTTTCAGTGCTACCTTCATCTCTTTCAGTTTTTCAAAAT
CCCACAGATGTGGCACGGAGCAACCCCAAGTCACCACAAAAACCTATCGTTAGAGTCTTCCTGCCCAACA
AACAGAGGACAGTGGTACCTGCAAGGTGTGGAGTTACAGTCCGAGACAGTCTAAAGAAAGCACTGATGAT
GAGAGGTCTAATCCCAGAGTGCTGTGCTGTTTACAGAATTCAGGATGGAGAGAAGAAACCAATTGGTTGG
GACACTGATATTTCCTGGCTTACTGGAGAAGAATTGCATGTGGAAGTGTTGGAGAATGTTCCACTTACAA
CACACAACTTTGTACGAAAAACGTTTTTCACCTTAGCATTTTGTGACTTTTGTCGAAAGCTGCTTTTCCA
GGGTTTCCGCTGTCAAACATGTGGTTATAAATTTCACCAGCGTTGTAGTACAGAAGTTCCACTGATGTGT
GTTAATTATGACCAACTTGATTTGCTGTTTGTCTCCAAGTTCTTTGAACACCACCCAATACCACAGGAAG
AGGCGTCCTTAGCAGAGACTGCCCTAACATCTGGATCATCCCCTTCCGCACCCGCCTCGGACTCTATTGG
GCCCCAAATTCTCACCAGTCCGTCTCCTTCAAAATCCATTCCAATTCCACAGCCCTTCCGACCAGCAGAT
GAAGATCATCGAAATCAATTTGGGCAACGAGACCGATCCTCATCAGCTCCCAATGTGCATATAAACACAA
TAGAACCTGTCAATATTGATGACTTGATTAGAGACCAAGGATTTCGTGGTGATGGAGGATCAACCACAGG
TTTGTCTGCTACCCCCCCTGCCTCATTACCTGGCTCACTAACTAACGTGAAAGCCTTACAGAAATCTCCA
GGACCTCAGCGAGAAAGGAAGTCATCTTCATCCTCAGAAGACAGGAATCGAATGAAAACACTTGGTAGAC
GGGACTCGAGTGATGATTGGGAGATTCCTGATGGGCAGATTACAGTGGGACAAAGAATTGGATCTGGATT
ATTTGGAACAGTCTACAAGGGAAAGTGGCATGGTGATGTGGCAGTGAAAATGTTGAATGTGACAGCACCT
ACACCTCAGCAGTTACAAGCCTTCAAAAATGAAGTAGGAGTACTCAGGAAAACACGACATGTGAATATCC
TACTCTTCATGGGCTATTCCACAAAGCCACAACTGGCTATTGTTACCCAGTGGTGTGAGGGCTCCAGCTT
GTATCACCATCTCCATATCATTGAGACCAAATTTGAGATGATCAAACTTATAGATATTGCACGACAGACT
GCACAGGGCATGGATTACTTACACGCCAAGTCAATCATCCACAGAGACCTCAAGAGTAATAATATATTTC
TTCATGAAGACCTCACAGTAAAAATAGGTGATTTTGGTCTAGCTACAGTGAAATCTCGATGGAGTGGGTC
CCATCAGTTTGAACAGTTGTCTGGATCCATTTTGTGGATGGCACCAGAAGTCATCAGAATGCAAGATAAA
AATCCATACAGCTTTCAGTCAGATGTATATGCATTTGGAATTGTTCTGTATGAATTGATGACTGGACAGT
TACCTTATTCAAACATCAACAACAGGGACCAGATAATTTTTATGGTGGGACGAGGATACCTGTCTCCAGA
TCTCAGTAAGGTACGGAGTAACTGTCCAAAAGCCATGAAGAGATTAATGGCAGAGTGCCTCAAAAAGAAA
AGAGATGAGAGACCACTCTTTCCCCAAATTCTCGCCTCTATTGAGCTGCTGGCCCGCTCATTGCCAAAAA
TTCACCGCAGTGCATCAGAACCCTCCTTGAATCGGGCTGGTTTCCAAACAGAGGATTTTAGTCTATATGC
TTGTGCTTCTCCAAAAACACCCATCCAGGCAGGGGGATATGGTGCGTTTCCTGTCCACTAG
